Addgene plasmid #206255: pMMK ENTR 2 CMV mTFP1 Actin
Purpose: ENTR Vector 2 for MultiSite Gateway assembly and production of recombinant baculovirus using MultiMate assembly. Encodes mTFP1 Actin under the control of CMV promoter.
Depositing lab: Imre Berger. Depositing organization: University of Bristol. Publication: Highly efficient CRISPR-mediated large DNA docking and multiplexed prime editing using a single baculovirus. Aulicino F, Pelosse M, Toelzer C, Capin J, Ilegems E, Meysami P, Rollarson R, Berggren PO, Dillingham MS, Schaffitzel C, Saleem MA, Welsh GI, Berger I. Nucleic Acids Res. 2022 Jul 22;50(13):7783-7799. doi: 10.1093/nar/gkac587. PubMed 35801912.
Backbone
  Vector backbone: pMMK ENTR 2
  Vector type: Mammalian Expression ; MultiMate/Gateway ENTR 2
Growth in bacteria
  Bacterial resistance: Kanamycin, 50 μg/mL
  Growth temperature: 37°C
  Growth strain: DH5alpha
  Copy number: High Copy
Gene/Insert
  Gene/Insert name: mTFP1 Actin
  Species: B. taurus (bovine)
  Tag / fusion protein: mTFP1 (N terminal on insert)
  Cloning method: Gibson Cloning
Resource information
  A portion of this plasmid was derived from a plasmid made by: mTFP1 actin was amplified from 5-colours MultiBac vectors (Mansouri et al. Nat Comm 2016)
Terms and licenses: Academic/Nonprofit Terms; Industry Terms: Not Available to Industry
How to cite: pMMK ENTR 2 CMV mTFP1 Actin was a gift from Imre Berger (Addgene plasmid # 206255 ; http://n2t.net/addgene:206255 ; RRID:Addgene_206255)
