[The description below was written by a language model from this plasmid's Addgene catalogue record and pLannotate feature annotations shown in this document.]
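Description:
pMMK ENTR 2 CMV mTFP1 Actin is a 4.7 kb Gateway entry plasmid built on the pMMK ENTR 2 backbone. It occupies the second position in a MultiSite Gateway assembly within the MultiMate system, which combines several expression modules into one construct for producing recombinant baculovirus. The plasmid replicates in E. coli at high copy from a ColE1/pUC-type origin and is selected with kanamycin through an aph(3')-Ia aminoglycoside phosphotransferase gene. Both maintenance elements lie outside the recombination sites, so they are not carried into the assembled product.

The payload is a complete mammalian expression cassette flanked by attL3 on one side and attR4 on the other. In an LR Clonase reaction these mutant att sites pair only with their cognate partners on neighbouring entry modules and the destination vector, which fixes the order and orientation of this cassette in the final assembly. Within the sites, the human cytomegalovirus immediate-early enhancer and promoter drive an open reading frame in which the cyan fluorescent protein mTFP1 is fused to the N terminus of bovine cytoplasmic beta-actin (ACTB), and a bovine growth hormone polyadenylation signal terminates the transcript. A T7 promoter sits between the CMV promoter and the coding sequence. The automated annotation also flags a very short match to a truncated HIV-1 5' LTR at the promoter boundary, which is most likely an incidental fragment hit, as nothing else in the record indicates a lentiviral design.

The fusion should label actin filaments in cyan, giving a visual reporter of cytoskeletal localisation and of successful gene delivery. The record indicates that the insert was amplified from an earlier multicolour MultiBac vector and introduced by Gibson cloning. Its stated use is as a module for baculovirus-mediated multigene delivery.
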