Features (pLannotate 1.2.2; 11 found; start..end, strand, type, name):
      1..589     +  rep_origin     ori: high-copy-number ColE1/pMB1/pBR322/pUC origin of replication
    605..700     +  protein_bind   attL3: mutant version of attL; recombination site for the Gateway® LR reaction LR Clonase™
    740..1043    +  enhancer       CMV enhancer: human cytomegalovirus immediate early enhancer
   1044..1247    +  promoter       CMV promoter: human cytomegalovirus (CMV) immediate early promoter
   1243..1276    +  LTR            5' LTR (truncated) (fragment): truncated 5' long terminal repeat (LTR) from HIV-1
   1292..1310    +  promoter       T7 promoter: promoter for bacteriophage T7 RNA polymerase
   1372..2079    +  CDS            mTFP1: mTFP1 is a basic (constitutively fluorescent) cyan fluorescent protein published in 2006, derived from Clavularia sp.. It has low acid sensitivity.
   2098..3222    +  CDS            ACTB: ACTB_BOVIN - Experimental evidence at protein level: Swiss-Prot protein existence level 1. Actin is a highly conserved protein that polymerizes to produce filaments that form cross-linked networks in the cytoplasm of cells. Actin exists in both monomeric (G-actin) and polymeric (F-actin) forms, both forms playing key functions, such as cell motility and contraction. In addition to their role in the cytoplasmic cytoskeleton, G- and F-actin also localize in the nucleus, and regulate gene transcription and motility and repair of damaged DNA. From Bos taurus (Bovine).
   3272..3496    +  polyA_signal   bGH poly(A) signal: bovine growth hormone polyadenylation signal
   3515..3639    +  protein_bind   attR4: mutant version of attR; recombination site for the Gateway® LR reaction LR Clonase™
   3746..4555    +  CDS            KanR: aminoglycoside phosphotransferase; aph(3')-Ia; confers resistance to kanamycin in bacteria or G418 (Geneticin®) in eukaryotes
>Addgene plasmid #206255 | pMMK ENTR 2 CMV mTFP1 Actin | addgene full sequence | sequence record 406402 | Addgene NGS Result
TTGAGATCCTTTTTTTCTGCGCGTAATCTGCTGCTTGCAAACAAAAAAACCACCGCTACCAGCGGTGGTT
TGTTTGCCGGATCAAGAGCTACCAACTCTTTTTCCGAAGGTAACTGGCTTCAGCAGAGCGCAGATACCAA
ATACTGTTCTTCTAGTGTAGCCGTAGTTAGGCCACCACTTCAAGAACTCTGTAGCACCGCCTACATACCT
CGCTCTGCTAATCCTGTTACCAGTGGCTGCTGCCAGTGGCGATAAGTCGTGTCTTACCGGGTTGGACTCA
AGACGATAGTTACCGGATAAGGCGCAGCGGTCGGGCTGAACGGGGGGTTCGTGCACACAGCCCAGCTTGG
AGCGAACGACCTACACCGAACTGAGATACCTACAGCGTGAGCTATGAGAAAGCGCCACGCTTCCCGAAGG
GAGAAAGGCGGACAGGTATCCGGTAAGCGGCAGGGTCGGAACAGGAGAGCGCACGAGGGAGCTTCCAGGG
GGAAACGCCTGGTATCTTTATAGTCCTGTCGGGTTTCGCCACCTCTGACTTGAGCGTCGATTTTTGTGAT
GCTCGTCAGGGGGGCGGAGCCTATGGAAAAACGCCAGCAACGCGAAATAATGATTTTATTTTGACTGATA
GTGACCTGTTCGTTGCAACAAATTGATGAGCAATGCTTTTTTATAATGCCAACTTTGTATAATAAAGTTG
GTTTAAACGATATCTTCATAGCCCATATATGGAGTTCCGCGTTACATAACTTACGGTAAATGGCCCGCCT
GGCTGACCGCCCAACGACCCCCGCCCATTGACGTCAATAATGACGTATGTTCCCATAGTAACGCCAATAG
GGACTTTCCATTGACGTCAATGGGTGGAGTATTTACGGTAAACTGCCCACTTGGCAGTACATCAAGTGTA
TCATATGCCAAGTACGCCCCCTATTGACGTCAATGACGGTAAATGGCCCGCCTGGCATTATGCCCAGTAC
ATGACCTTATGGGACTTTCCTACTTGGCAGTACATCTACGTATTAGTCATCGCTATTACCATGGTGATGC
GGTTTTGGCAGTACATCAATGGGCGTGGATAGCGGTTTGACTCACGGGGATTTCCAAGTCTCCACCCCAT
TGACGTCAATGGGAGTTTGTTTTGGCACCAAAATCAACGGGACTTTCCAAAATGTCGTAACAACTCCGCC
CCATTGACGCAAATGGGCGGTAGGCGTGTACGGTGGGAGGTCTATATAAGCAGAGCTCTCTGGCTAACTA
GAGAACCCACTGCTTACTGGCTTATCGAAATTAATACGACTCACTATAGGGAGACCCAAGCTGGCTAGCG
TTTAAACTTAAGCTTGGTACCGAGCTCAAAGGAGATATACCATGGTGAGCAAGGGCGAGGAGACCACAAT
GGGCGTAATCAAGCCCGACATGAAGATCAAGCTGAAGATGGAGGGCAACGTGAATGGCCACGCCTTCGTG
ATCGAGGGCGAGGGCGAGGGCAAGCCCTACGACGGCACCAACACCATCAACCTGGAGGTGAAGGAGGGAG
CCCCCCTGCCCTTCTCCTACGACATTCTGACCACCGCGTTCGCCTACGGCAACAGGGCCTTCACCAAGTA
CCCCGACGACATCCCCAACTACTTCAAGCAGTCCTTCCCCGAGGGCTACTCTTGGGAGCGCACCATGACC
TTCGAGGACAAGGGCATCGTGAAGGTGAAGTCCGACATCTCCATGGAGGAGGACTCCTTCATCTACGAGA
TACACCTCAAGGGCGAGAACTTCCCCCCCAACGGCCCCGTGATGCAGAAGAAGACCACCGGCTGGGACGC
CTCCACCGAGAGGATGTACGTGCGCGACGGCGTGCTGAAGGGCGACGTCAAGCACAAGCTGCTGCTGGAG
GGCGGCGGCCACCACCGCGTTGACTTCAAGACCATCTACAGGGCCAAGAAGGCGGTGAAGCTGCCCGACT
ATCACTTTGTGGACCACCGCATCGAGATCCTGAACCACGACAAGGACTACAACAAGGTGACCGTTTACGA
GAGCGCCGTGGCCCGCAACTCCACCGACGGCATGGACGAGCTGTACAAGGGATCAGGATCAGGATCAATG
GATGATGATATCGCCGCGCTCGTCGTCGACAACGGCTCCGGCATGTGCAAGGCCGGCTTCGCGGGCGACG
ATGCCCCCCGGGCCGTCTTCCCCTCCATCGTGGGGCGCCCCAGGCACCAGGGCGTGATGGTGGGCATGGG
TCAGAAGGATTCCTATGTGGGCGACGAGGCCCAGAGCAAGAGAGGCATCCTCACCCTGAAGTACCCCATC
GAGCACGGCATCGTCACCAACTGGGACGACATGGAGAAAATCTGGCACCACACCTTCTACAATGAGCTGC
GTGTGGCTCCCGAGGAGCACCCCGTGCTGCTGACCGAGGCCCCCCTGAACCCCAAGGCCAACCGCGAGAA
GATGACCCAGATCATGTTTGAGACCTTCAACACCCCAGCCATGTACGTTGCTATCCAGGCTGTGCTATCC
CTGTACGCCTCTGGCCGTACCACTGGCATCGTGATGGACTCCGGTGACGGGGTCACCCACACTGTGCCCA
TCTACGAGGGGTATGCCCTCCCCCATGCCATCCTGCGTCTGGACCTGGCTGGCCGGGACCTGACTGACTA
CCTCATGAAGATCCTCACCGAGCGCGGCTACAGCTTCACCACCACGGCCGAGCGGGAAATCGTGCGTGAC
ATTAAGGAGAAGCTGTGCTACGTCGCCCTGGACTTCGAGCAAGAGATGGCCACGGCTGCTTCCAGCTCCT
CCCTGGAGAAGAGCTACGAGCTGCCTGACGGCCAGGTCATCACCATTGGCAATGAGCGGTTCCGCTGCCC
TGAGGCACTCTTCCAGCCTTCCTTCCTGGGCATGGAGTCCTGTGGCATCCACGAAACTACCTTCAACTCC
ATCATGAAGTGTGACGTGGACATCCGCAAAGACCTGTACGCCAACACAGTGCTGTCTGGCGGCACCACCA
TGTACCCTGGCATTGCCGACAGGATGCAGAAGGAGATCACTGCCCTGGCACCCAGCACAATGAAGATCAA
GATCATTGCTCCTCCTGAGCGCAAGTACTCCGTGTGGATCGGCGGCTCCATCCTGGCCTCGCTGTCCACC
TTCCAGCAGATGTGGATCAGCAAGCAGGAGTATGACGAGTCCGGCCCCTCCATCGTCCACCGCAAATGCT
TCTGACCGCTCGAGTCTAGAGGGCCCGTTTAAACCCGCTGATCAGCCTCGACTGTGCCTTCTAGTTGCCA
GCCATCTGTTGTTTGCCCCTCCCCCGTGCCTTCCTTGACCCTGGAAGGTGCCACTCCCACTGTCCTTTCC
TAATAAAATGAGGAAATTGCATCGCATTGTCTGAGTAGGTGTCATTCTATTCTGGGGGGTGGGGTGGGGC
AGGACAGCAAGGGGGAGGATTGGGAAGACAATAGCAGGCATGCTGGGGATGCGGTGGGCTCTATGGGATA
TCCCTAGGCCCGGGCCAACTTTGTATAGAAAAGTTGAACGAGAAACGTAAAATGATATAAATATCAATAT
ATTAAATTAGATTTTGCATAAAAAACAGACTACATAATACTGTAAAACACAACATATCCAGTCACTATGC
TGGCCCGTGTCTCAAAATCTCTGATGTTACATTGCACAAGATAAAAATATATCATCATGAACAATAAAAC
TGTCTGCTTACATAAACAGTAATACAAGGGGTGTTATGAGCCATATTCAACGGGAAACGTCGAGGCCGCG
ATTAAATTCCAACATGGATGCTGATTTATATGGGTATAAATGGGCTCGCGATAATGTCGGGCAATCAGGT
GCGACAATCTATCGCTTGTATGGGAAGCCCGATGCGCCAGAGTTGTTTCTGAAACATGGCAAAGGTAGCG
TTGCCAATGATGTTACAGATGAGATGGTCAGACTAAACTGGCTGACGGAATTTATGCCTCTTCCGACCAT
CAAGCATTTTATCCGTACTCCTGATGATGCATGGTTACTCACCACTGCGATCCCCGGAAAAACAGCATTC
CAGGTATTAGAAGAATATCCTGATTCAGGTGAAAATATTGTTGATGCGCTGGCAGTGTTCCTGCGCCGGT
TGCATTCGATTCCTGTTTGTAATTGTCCTTTTAACAGCGATCGCGTATTTCGTCTCGCTCAGGCGCAATC
ACGAATGAATAACGGTTTGGTTGATGCGAGTGATTTTGATGACGAGCGTAATGGCTGGCCTGTTGAACAA
GTCTGGAAAGAAATGCATAAACTTTTGCCATTCTCACCGGATTCAGTCGTCACTCATGGTGATTTCTCAC
TTGATAACCTTATTTTTGACGAGGGGAAATTAATAGGTTGTATTGATGTTGGACGAGTCGGAATCGCAGA
CCGATACCAGGATCTTGCCATCCTATGGAACTGCCTCGGTGAGTTTTCTCCTTCATTACAGAAACGGCTT
TTTCAAAAATATGGTATTGATAATCCTGATATGAATAAATTGCAGTTTCATTTGATGCTCGATGAGTTTT
TCTAATCAGAATTGGTTAATTGGTTGTAACACTGGCAGAGCATTACGCTGACTTGACGGGACGGCGCAAG
CTCATGACCAAAATCCCTTAACGTGAGTTACGCGTCGTTCCACTGAGCGTCAGACCCCGTAGAAAAGATC
AAAGGATCTTC
